>Addgene plasmid #206443 | pAc5.1-mEGFP-human FRB (HK168) | addgene full sequence | sequence record 407125 | Addgene NGS Result
AAAAAATCATGAATGGCATCAACTCTGAATCAAATCTTTGCAGATGCACCTACTTCTCATTTCCACTGTC
ACATCATTTTTCCAGATCTCGCTGCCTGTTATGTGGCCCACAAACCAAGACACGTTTTATGGCCATTAAA
GCTGGCTGATCGTCGCCAAACACCAAATACATAATGAATATGTACACATTCGAGAAAGAAGCGATCAAAG
AAGCGTCTTCGGGCGGAGTAGGAGAATGCGGAGGAGAAGGAGAACGAGCTGATCTAGTATCTCTCCACAA
TCCAATGCCAACTGACCAACTGGCCATATTCGGAGCAATTTGAAGCCAATTTCCATCGCCTGGCGATCGC
TCCATTCTTGGCTATATGTTTTTCACCGTTACCCGGGGCCATTTTCAAAGACTCGTCGGCAAGATAAGAT
TGTGTCACTCGCTGTCTCTCTTCATTTGTCGAAGAATGCTGAGGAATTTCGCGATGACGTCGGCGAGTAT
TTTGAAGAATGAGAATAATTTGTATTTATACGAAAATCAGTTAGTGGAATTTTCTACAAAAACATGTTAT
CTATAGATAATTTTGTTGCAAAATATGTTGACTATGACAAAGATTGTATGTATATACCTTTAATGTATTC
TAATTTTCTTATGTATTTATAATGGCAATGATGATACTGATGATATTTTAAGATGATGCCAGACCAAAAG
GCTTGAATTTCTGCGTCTTTTGCCGAACGCAGTGCATGTGCAATTGTTGTTTTTTGGAATATTCAATTTT
CGGACTGTCCGCTTTGATTTCAGTTTCTTGGCTTATTCAAAAAGCAAAGTAAAGCCAAAAAAGCGAGATG
GCAATACCAAATGCGGCAAAACGGTAGTGGAAGGAAAGGGGTGCGGGGCAGCGGAAGGAAGGGTGGGGCG
GGGCGTGGCGGGGTCTGTGGCTGGGCGCGACGTCACCGACGTTGGAGCCACTCCTTTGACCATGTGTGCG
TGTGTGTATTATTCGTGTCTCGCCACTCGCCGGTTGTTTTTTTCTTTTTATGCTGCGCTCTCTCTAGCGC
CATCTCGCTTACGCATGCTCAACGCACCGCATGTTGCCGTTTCCTTTTATGCGTCATTTTGGCTCGAAAT
AGGCAATTATTTAAACAAAGATTAGTCAACGAAAACGCTAAAATAAATAAGTCTACAATATGGTTACTTA
TTGCCATGTGTGTGCAGCCAACGATAGCAACAAAAGCAACAACACAGGTGGCTTTCCCTCTTTCACTTTT
TGTTTGCAAGCCGCGTGCGAGCAAGACGGCACGACCGGCAAACGCAATTACGCTGACAAAGAGCAGACGA
AGTTTTGGCGAAAAACATCAAGGCGCCTGATACGAATGCATTTGCAATAACAATTGCGATATTTAATATT
GTTTATGAAGCTGTTTGACTTCAAAACACACAAAAAAAAAAATAAAACAAATTATTTGAAAGAGAATTAG
GAATCGGACGCTTATCGTTAGGGTAACAACAAGAAATGCTTACTGAGTCACAGCCTCTGGAAAACTGCCG
CAAGCCAGAGAGAGAGAGAAAAAGAGGGAGAGCAGCTTAGACCGCATGTGCTTGTGTGTGAGGCGTCTCT
CTCTTCGTCTCTGTTGCGCAAACGCATAGACTGCACTGAAAAAATCGATTACCTATTTTTTATGAATGAA
TATTTGCACTATTACTATTCAAAACTATTAAGATAGCAATCACATTCAATAGCCAAATACTATACCACCT
GAGCGATGCAACGAAATGATCAATTTGAGCAAAAATGCTGCATATTTAGGACGGCATCATTATAGAAATG
CTTCTTGCTGTGTACTTTTCTCTCGTCTGGCAGCTGTTTCGCCGTTATTGTTAAAACCGGCTTAAGTTAG
GTGTGTTTTCTACGACTAGTGAATGCCCTACTAGAAGATGTGTGTTGCACAAAATGTCCCTGGAATAACC
AATTTGAAGTGCAGATAGCAGTAAACGTAAGCTAATATGAATATTATTTAACTGTAATGTTTTAATATCG
CTGGACATTACTAATAAACCCACTATAAACACATGTACATATGTATGTTTTGGCATACAATGAGTAGTTG
GGGAAAAAATGTGTAAAAGCACCGTGACCATCACAGCATAAAGATAACCAGCTGAAGTATCGAATATGAG
TAACCCCCAAATTGAATCACATGCCGCAACTGATAGGACCCATGGAAGTACACTCTTCATGGCGATATAC
AAGACACACACAAGCACGAACACCCAGTTGCGGAGGAAATTCTCCGTAAATGAAAACCCAATCGGCGAAC
AATTCATACCCATATATGGTAAAAGTTTTGAACGCGACTTGAGAGCGGAGAGCATTGCGGCTGATAAGGT
TTTAGCGCTAAGCGGGCTTTATAAAACGGGCTGCGGGACCAGTTTTCATATCACTACCGTTTGAGTTCTT
GTGCTGTGTGGATACTCCTCCCGACACAAAGCCGCTCCATCAGCCAGCAGTCGTCTAATCCAGAGACCCC
GGATCGGGGTACCATCATGGTGAGCAAGGGCGAGGAGCTGTTCACCGGGGTGGTGCCCATCCTGGTCGAG
CTGGACGGCGACGTAAACGGCCACAAGTTCAGCGTGTCCGGCGAGGGCGAGGGCGATGCCACCTACGGCA
AGCTGACCCTGAAGTTCATCTGCACCACCGGCAAGCTGCCCGTGCCCTGGCCCACCCTCGTGACCACCCT
GACCTACGGCGTGCAGTGCTTCAGCCGCTACCCCGACCACATGAAGCAGCACGACTTCTTCAAGTCCGCC
ATGCCCGAAGGCTACGTCCAGGAGCGCACCATCTTCTTCAAGGACGACGGCAACTACAAGACCCGCGCCG
AGGTGAAGTTCGAGGGCGACACCCTGGTGAACCGCATCGAGCTGAAGGGCATCGACTTCAAGGAGGACGG
CAACATCCTGGGGCACAAGCTGGAGTACAACTACAACAGCCACAACGTCTATATCATGGCCGACAAGCAG
AAGAACGGCATCAAGGTGAACTTCAAGATCCGCCACAACATCGAGGACGGCAGCGTGCAGCTCGCCGACC
ACTACCAGCAGAACACCCCCATCGGCGACGGCCCCGTGCTGCTGCCCGACAACCACTACCTGAGCACCCA
GTCCAAGCTGAGCAAAGACCCCAACGAGAAGCGCGATCACATGGTCCTGCTGGAGTTCGTGACCGCCGCC
GGGATCACTCTCGGCATGGACGAGCTGTACAAGCCAAGCTTGAATTCTGCAGATATGATCCTCTGGCATG
AGATGTGGCATGAAGGCCTGGAAGAGGCATCTCGTTTGTACTTTGGGGAAAGGAACGTGAAAGGCATGTT
TGAGGTGCTGGAGCCCTTGCATGCTATGATGGAACGGGGCCCCCAGACTCTGAAGGAAACATCCTTTAAT
CAGGCCTATGGTCGAGATTTAATGGAGGCCCAAGAGTGGTGCAGGAAGTACATGAAATCAGGGAATGTCA
AGGACCTCACCCAAGCCTGGGACCTCTATTATCATGTGTTCCGACGAATCTCAAAGTAATCCAGCACAGT
GGCGGCCGCTCGAGTCTAGAGGGCCCGCGGTTCGAAGGTAAGCCTATCCCTAACCCTCTCCTCGGTCTCG
ATTCTACGCGTACCGGTCATCATCACCATCACCATTGAGTTTAAACCCGCTGATCAGCCTCGACTGTGCC
TTCTAAGGCCTGAGCTCGCTGATCAGCCTCGATCGAGGATCCAGACATGATAAGATACATTGATGAGTTT
GGACAAACCACAACTAGAATGCAGTGAAAAAAATGCTTTATTTGTGAAATTTGTGATGCTATTGCTTTAT
TTGTAACCATTATAAGCTGCAATAAACAAGTTAACAACAACAATTGCATTCATTTTATGTTTCAGGTTCA
GGGGGAGGTGTGGGAGGTTTTTTAAAGCAAGTAAAACCTCTACAAATGTGGTATGGCTGATTATGATCAG
TCGACCGATGCCCTTGAGAGCCTTCAACCCAGTCAGCTCCTTCCGGTGGGCGCGGGGCATGACTATCGTC
GCCGCACTTATGACTGTCTTCTTTATCATGCAACTCGTAGGACAGGTGCCGGCAGCGCTCTGGGTCATTT
TCGGCGAGGACCGCTTTCGCTGGAGCGCGACGATGATCGGCCTGTCGCTTGCGGTATTCGGAATCTTGCA
CGCCCTCGCTCAAGCCTTCGTCACTGGTCCCGCCACCAAACGTTTCGGCGAGAAGCAGGCCATTATCGCC
GGCATGGCGGCCGACGCGCTGGGCTACGTCTTGCTGGCGTTCGCGACGCGAGGCTGGATGGCCTTCCCCA
TTATGATTCTTCTCGCTTCCGGCGGCATCGGGATGCCCGCGTTGCAGGCCATGCTGTCCAGGCAGGTAGA
TGACGACCATCAGGGACAGCTTCAAGGCCAGCAAAAGGCCAGGAACCGTAAAAAGGCCGCGTTGCTGGCG
TTTTTCCATAGGCTCCGCCCCCCTGACGAGCATCACAAAAATCGACGCTCAAGTCAGAGGTGGCGAAACC
CGACAGGACTATAAAGATACCAGGCGTTTCCCCCTGGAAGCTCCCTCGTGCGCTCTCCTGTTCCGACCCT
GCCGCTTACCGGATACCTGTCCGCCTTTCTCCCTTCGGGAAGCGTGGCGCTTTCTCATAGCTCACGCTGT
AGGTATCTCAGTTCGGTGTAGGTCGTTCGCTCCAAGCTGGGCTGTGTGCACGAACCCCCCGTTCAGCCCG
ACCGCTGCGCCTTATCCGGTAACTATCGTCTTGAGTCCAACCCGGTAAGACACGACTTATCGCCACTGGC
AGCAGCCACTGGTAACAGGATTAGCAGAGCGAGGTATGTAGGCGGTGCTACAGAGTTCTTGAAGTGGTGG
CCTAACTACGGCTACACTAGAAGGACAGTATTTGGTATCTGCGCTCTGCTGAAGCCAGTTACCTTCGGAA
AAAGAGTTGGTAGCTCTTGATCCGGCAAACAAACCACCGCTGGTAGCGGTGGTTTTTTTGTTTGCAAGCA
GCAGATTACGCGCAGAAAAAAAGGATCTCAAGAAGATCCTTTGATCTTTTCTACGGGGTCTGACGCTCAG
TGGAACGAAAACTCACGTTAAGGGATTTTGGTCATGAGATTATCAAAAAGGATCTTCACCTAGATCCTTT
TAAATTAAAAATGAAGTTTTAAATCAATCTAAAGTATATATGAGTAAACTTGGTCTGACAGTTACCAATG
CTTAATCAGTGAGGCACCTATCTCAGCGATCTGTCTATTTCGTTCATCCATAGTTGCCTGACTCCCCGTC
GTGTAGATAACTACGATACGGGAGGGCTTACCATCTGGCCCCAGTGCTGCAATGATACCGCGAGACCCAC
GCTCACCGGCTCCAGATTTATCAGCAATAAACCAGCCAGCCGGAAGGGCCGAGCGCAGAAGTGGTCCTGC
AACTTTATCCGCCTCCATCCAGTCTATTAATTGTTGCCGGGAAGCTAGAGTAAGTAGTTCGCCAGTTAAT
AGTTTGCGCAACGTTGTTGCCATTGCTGCAGGCATCGTGGTGTCACGCTCGTCGTTTGGTATGGCTTCAT
TCAGCTCCGGTTCCCAACGATCAAGGCGAGTTACATGATCCCCCATGTTGTGCAAAAAAGCGGTTAGCTC
CTTCGGTCCTCCGATCGTTGTCAGAAGTAAGTTGGCCGCAGTGTTATCACTCATGGTTATGGCAGCACTG
CATAATTCTCTTACTGTCATGCCATCCGTAAGATGCTTTTCTGTGACTGGTGAGTACTCAACCAAGTCAT
TCTGAGAATAGTGTATGCGGCGACCGAGTTGCTCTTGCCCGGCGTCAACACGGGATAATACCGCGCCACA
TAGCAGAACTTTAAAAGTGCTCATCATTGGAAAACGTTCTTCGGGGCGAAAACTCTCAAGGATCTTACCG
CTGTTGAGATCCAGTTCGATGTAACCCACTCGTGCACCCAACTGATCTTCAGCATCTTTTACTTTCACCA
GCGTTTCTGGGTGAGCAAAAACAGGAAGGCAAAATGCCGCAAAAAAGGGAATAAGGGCGACACGGAAATG
TTGAATACTCATACTCTTCCTTTTTCAATATTATTGAAGCATTTATCAGGGTTATTGTCTCATGAGCGGA
TACATATTTGAATGTATTTAGAAAAATAAACAAATAGGGGTTCCGCGCACATTTCCCCGAAAAGTGCCAC
CTGACGTCTAAGAAACCATTATTATCATGACATTAACCTATAAAAATAGGCGTATCACGAGGCCCTTTCG
TCTTCAAGAATTAATTCTATATTCTAAAAACACAAATGATACTTCTAAA
Features (pLannotate 1.2.2; 10 found; start..end, strand, type, name):
      8..2517    +  promoter       Ac5 promoter: Drosophila melanogaster actin 5C promoter
   2537..3253    +  CDS            mEGFP: mEGFP is a basic (constitutively fluorescent) green fluorescent protein published in 2002, derived from Aequorea victoria. It has moderate acid sensitivity.
   3278..3556    +  CDS            FRB: FKBP-rapamycin binding domain of human FRAP
   3607..3648    +  CDS            V5 tag: epitope tag from simian virus 5
   3748..3882    -  polyA_signal   SV40 poly(A) signal: SV40 polyadenylation signal
   3905..3989    -  CDS            large T antigen (fragment): large T antigen from SV40 (simian virus 40)
   3990..4437    +  CDS            TcR (fragment): tetracycline efflux protein; tet; confers resistance to tetracycline
   4483..5071    -  rep_origin     ori: high-copy-number ColE1/pMB1/pBR322/pUC origin of replication
   5242..6102    -  CDS            AmpR: β-lactamase; bla; confers resistance to ampicillin, carbenicillin, and related antibiotics
   6103..6207    -  promoter       AmpR promoter: bla
