[The description below was written by a language model from this plasmid's Addgene catalogue record and pLannotate feature annotations shown in this document.]
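Description:
pAc5.1-mEGFP-human FRB (HK168) is an insect-cell expression plasmid of about 6.3 kb, built on a pAc5.1-derived backbone that already carries mEGFP (T6-pAc5.1 mEGFP-EcoRV). It is maintained in E. coli as a high-copy plasmid through a ColE1/pUC-type origin and is selected with ampicillin via the β-lactamase gene and its own promoter. The annotation also picks up short fragments of a tetracycline resistance gene and of SV40 large T antigen. These appear to be non-functional backbone remnants rather than working markers, and the record lists no selection marker for insect cells.

The expression cassette is driven by the Drosophila melanogaster actin 5C (Ac5) promoter, a strong constitutive promoter commonly used in Schneider (S2) cells. It directs expression of monomeric EGFP fused to the N terminus of FRB, the FKBP-rapamycin binding domain of human mTOR (FRAP). A V5 epitope tag sequence from the backbone lies downstream of FRB, but the record does not say whether it is in frame and translated or separated from the insert by a stop codon. An SV40 polyadenylation signal follows the cassette.

The stated purpose is FRB expression in Schneider cells for imaging, and the plasmid was deposited in connection with a colocalization-based assay for detecting direct protein-protein interactions. FRB binds FKBP12 only in the presence of rapamycin, so a green fluorescent FRB fusion could plausibly serve as an inducible interaction partner or control in such experiments. The record does not describe its exact role in the assay.
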