Addgene plasmid #206443: pAc5.1-mEGFP-human FRB (HK168)
Purpose: FRB expression in Schneider cells for imaging
Depositing lab: Mandy Jeske. Depositing organization: Universitaet Heidelberg. Publication: ReLo is a simple and rapid colocalization assay to identify and characterize direct protein-protein interactions. Salgania HK, Metz J, Jeske M. Nat Commun. 2024 Apr 3;15(1):2875. doi: 10.1038/s41467-024-47233-4. PubMed 38570497.
Backbone
  Vector backbone: T6-pAc5.1 mEGFP-EcoRV
  Vector type: Insect Expression
Growth in bacteria
  Bacterial resistance: Ampicillin, 100 μg/mL
  Growth temperature: 37°C
  Growth strain: DH5alpha
  Copy number: High Copy
Gene/Insert
  Gene/Insert name: FRB
  Species: H. sapiens (human)
  Entrez Gene: MTOR (a.k.a. FRAP, FRAP1, FRAP2, RAFT1, RAPT1, SKS)
  Tag / fusion protein: mEGFP (N terminal on insert)
  Cloning method: Restriction Enzyme; 5′ cloning site Unknown (unknown if destroyed)
Terms and licenses: Academic/Nonprofit Terms; Industry Terms: Not Available to Industry
Depositor comments: Please visit https://www.biorxiv.org/content/10.1101/2022.03.04.482790v2 for bioRxiv preprint.
How to cite: pAc5.1-mEGFP-human FRB (HK168) was a gift from Mandy Jeske (Addgene plasmid # 206443 ; http://n2t.net/addgene:206443 ; RRID:Addgene_206443)
