>Addgene plasmid #206443 | pAc5.1-mEGFP-human FRB (HK168) | depositor partial sequence | sequence record 401704 | human mTOR FRB
ATGATCCTCTGGCATGAGATGTGGCATGAAGGCCTGGAAGAGGCATCTCGTTTGTACTTTGGGGAAAGGA
ACGTGAAAGGCATGTTTGAGGTGCTGGAGCCCTTGCATGCTATGATGGAACGGGGCCCCCAGACTCTGAA
GGAAACATCCTTTAATCAGGCCTATGGTCGAGATTTAATGGAGGCCCAAGAGTGGTGCAGGAAGTACATG
AAATCAGGGAATGTCAAGGACCTCACCCAAGCCTGGGACCTCTATTATCATGTGTTCCGACGAATCTCAA
AG
